Addgene plasmid #237204: NanoLuc-BRPF1(BD) Fusion Vector
Depositing lab: Promega Corporation.
Backbone
  Vector backbone: pFN31K Nluc CMV-neo Flexi(R) Vector
  Vector type: Mammalian Expression
Growth in bacteria
  Bacterial resistance: Kanamycin, 50 μg/mL
  Growth temperature: 37°C
  Growth strain: DH5alpha
  Copy number: High Copy
Gene/Insert
  Gene/Insert name: BRPF1
  Species: H. sapiens (human)
  Mutation: Bromodomain only (residue 621-749)
  Entrez Gene: BRPF1 (a.k.a. BR140, IDDDFP)
  Promoter: CMV
  Tag / fusion protein: NanoLuc (R) (N terminal on backbone)
  Cloning method: Other
How to cite: NanoLuc-BRPF1(BD) Fusion Vector was a gift from Promega Corporation (Addgene plasmid # 237204 ; http://n2t.net/addgene:237204 ; RRID:Addgene_237204)
