[The description below was written by a language model from this plasmid's Addgene catalogue record and pLannotate feature annotations shown in this document.]
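Description:
NanoLuc-BRPF1(BD) Fusion Vector is a 5.2 kb mammalian expression plasmid built on the pFN31K Nluc CMV-neo Flexi backbone. It is propagated in E. coli from a high-copy ColE1/pUC-type origin, with a ColE1-derived cer site that helps keep the plasmid monomeric. A single neo (nptII) gene provides selection in both hosts. It sits behind tandem SV40 early and bacterial EM7 promoters and is followed by a synthetic poly(A) signal, so it confers kanamycin resistance in bacteria and could support G418-type selection in mammalian cells.

The expression cassette uses the human CMV immediate-early enhancer and promoter followed by a chimeric β-globin/immunoglobulin intron, which generally improves mRNA processing and expression, and it ends in an SV40 poly(A) signal. A T7 promoter just upstream of the coding region would also allow in vitro transcription. The open reading frame encodes human codon-optimized NanoLuc luciferase fused at the N-terminus of a fragment of human BRPF1 limited to its bromodomain (residues 621–749), the acetyl-lysine-binding module of this chromatin-associated scaffold protein. Several short annotations downstream of the insert (MCS, SET1, T7 terminator, large T antigen, M13 ori, bom and tnpA fragments) appear to be partial matches to backbone remnants rather than functional elements.

The record does not state an intended application. A small, bright luciferase fused to an isolated bromodomain is the kind of design used for luminescence- or bioluminescence energy transfer-based assays in transfected cells, for example to monitor ligand or inhibitor binding to the domain.
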