Features (pLannotate 1.2.2; 20 found; start..end, strand, type, name):
    397..774     +  enhancer       CMV enhancer: human cytomegalovirus immediate early enhancer
    776..975     +  promoter       CMV promoter: human cytomegalovirus (CMV) immediate early promoter
   1114..1246    +  intron         chimeric intron: chimera between introns from human β-globin and immunoglobulin heavy chain genes
   1290..1308    +  promoter       T7 promoter: promoter for bacteriophage T7 RNA polymerase
   1322..1834    +  CDS            Nluc: NanoLuc® luciferase human codon-optimized
   1859..2245    +  CDS            BRPF1 (fragment): BRPF1_HUMAN - Also known as BR140 From Homo sapiens (Human).
   2254..2309    +  misc_feature   MCS: pUC18/19 multiple cloning site
   2316..2365    +  CDS            SET1 (fragment): solubility-enhancement tag derived from T7 phage gene 10B
   2373..2392    +  terminator     T7 terminator (fragment): transcription terminator for bacteriophage T7 RNA polymerase
   2414..2535    -  polyA_signal   SV40 poly(A) signal: SV40 polyadenylation signal
   2558..2626    -  CDS            large T antigen (fragment): large T antigen from SV40 (simian virus 40)
   2631..2663    +  rep_origin     M13 ori (fragment): M13 bacteriophage origin of replication; arrow indicates direction of (+) strand synthesis
   2664..2715    -  misc_feature   bom (fragment): basis of mobility region from pBR322
   2780..3137    +  promoter       SV40 promoter: SV40 enhancer and early promoter
   3152..3199    +  promoter       EM7 promoter: synthetic bacterial promoter&nbsp
   3231..4022    +  CDS            neo: KKA2_KLEPN - Also known as kan, nptII. Experimental evidence at protein level: Swiss-Prot protein existence level 1. Resistance to kanamycin, neomycin, paromomycin, ribostamycin, butirosin and gentamicin B. From Klebsiella pneumoniae.
   4089..4137    +  polyA_signal   poly(A) signal: synthetic polyadenylation signal
   4158..4247    -  CDS            tnpA (fragment): TN5P_ECOLX - Also known as tnp. Experimental evidence at protein level: Swiss-Prot protein existence level 1. Mediates transposition of transposon Tn5 by a 'cut and paste' mechanism. First, the monomeric transposase binds the 19 bp inverted DNA repeats flanking the transposon. Then, dimerization of the DNA- bound transposase creates a synaptic DNA complex. After nicking of the first DNA strand, excision of the transposon proceeds through a series of intermediates. The transposase then mediates the insertion of the transposon at a new site by strand transfer. The activity of the wild- type tran
   4376..4964    -  rep_origin     ori: high-copy-number ColE1/pMB1/pBR322/pUC origin of replication
   5080..204     +  misc_feature   cer region (across the origin): ColE1-derived recombination site that helps to maintain plasmids as monomers
>Addgene plasmid #237204 | NanoLuc-BRPF1(BD) Fusion Vector | addgene full sequence | sequence record 472466 | Addgene NGS Result
GTGGGGGTAATGTGGCCTGTACCCTCTGGTTGCATAGGTATTCATACGGTTAAAATTTATCAGGCGCGAT
TGCGGCAGTTTTTCGGGTGGTTTGTTGCCATTTTTACCTGTCTGCTGCCGTGATCGCGCTGAACGCGTTT
TAGCGGTGCGTACAATTAAGGGATTATGGTAAATCCACTTACTGTCTGCCCTCGTAGCCATCGAGATAAA
CCGCAGTACTCCGGCCACGATGCGTCCGGCGTAGAGGATCGAGATCTTCAATATTGGCCATTAGCCATAT
TATTCATTGGTTATATAGCATAAATCAATATTGGCTATTGGCCATTGCATACGTTGTATCTATATCATAA
TATGTACATTTATATTGGCTCATGTCCAATATGACCGCCATGTTGGCATTGATTATTGACTAGTTATTAA
TAGTAATCAATTACGGGGTCATTAGTTCATAGCCCATATATGGAGTTCCGCGTTACATAACTTACGGTAA
ATGGCCCGCCTGGCTGACCGCCCAACGACCCCCGCCCATTGACGTCAATAATGACGTATGTTCCCATAGT
AACGCCAATAGGGACTTTCCATTGACGTCAATGGGTGGAGTATTTACGGTAAACTGCCCACTTGGCAGTA
CATCAAGTGTATCATATGCCAAGTCCGCCCCCTATTGACGTCAATGACGGTAAATGGCCCGCCTGGCATT
ATGCCCAGTACATGACCTTACGGGACTTTCCTACTTGGCAGTACATCTACGTATTAGTCATCGCTATTAC
CATGGTGATGCGGTTTTGGCAGTACACCAATGGGCGTGGATAGCGGTTTGACTCACGGGGATTTCCAAGT
CTCCACCCCATTGACGTCAATGGGAGTTTGTTTTGGCACCAAAATCAACGGGACTTTCCAAAATGTCGTA
ATAACCCCGCCCCGTTGACGCAAATGGGCGGTAGGCGTGTACGGTGGGAGGTCTATATAAGCAGAGCTGG
TTTAGTGAACCGTCAGATCACTAGAAGCTTTATTGCGGTAGTTTATCACAGTTAAATTGCTAACGCAGTC
AGTGCTTCTGACACAACAGTCTCGAACTTAAGCTGCAGAAGTTGGTCGTGAGGCACTGGGCAGGTAAGTA
TCAAGGTTACAAGACAGGTTTAAGGAGACCAATAGAAACTGGGCTTGTCGAGACAGAGAAGACTCTTGCG
TTTCTGATAGGCACCTATTGGTCTTACTGACATCCACTTTGCCTTTCTCTCCACAGGTGTCCACTCCCAG
TTCAATTACAGCTCTTAAGGCTAGAGTATTAATACGACTCACTATAGGGCTAGCGCTCACCATGGTCTTC
ACACTCGAAGATTTCGTTGGGGACTGGCGACAGACAGCCGGCTACAACCTGGACCAAGTCCTTGAACAGG
GAGGTGTGTCCAGTTTGTTTCAGAATCTCGGGGTGTCCGTAACTCCGATCCAAAGGATTGTCCTGAGCGG
TGAAAATGGGCTGAAGATCGACATCCATGTCATCATCCCGTATGAAGGTCTGAGCGGCGACCAAATGGGC
CAGATCGAAAAAATTTTTAAGGTGGTGTACCCTGTGGATGATCATCACTTTAAGGTGATCCTGCACTATG
GCACACTGGTAATCGACGGGGTTACGCCGAACATGATCGACTATTTCGGACGGCCGTATGAAGGCATCGC
CGTGTTCGACGGCAAAAAGATCACTGTAACAGGGACCCTGTGGAACGGCAACAAAATTATCGACGAGCGC
CTGATCAACCCCGACGGCTCCCTGCTGTTCCGAGTAACCATCAACGGAGTGACCGGCTGGCGGCTGTGCG
AACGCATTCTGGCGGGCTCGAGCGGCGCGATCGCCATGGTTCAGCAGATTGCCATGGAGATGCAGCTGAC
TCCTTTCCTCATCCTCCTTCGCAAAACCTTGGAGCAGCTCCAAGAGAAGGACACAGGCAACATCTTCAGC
GAGCCGGTCCCTCTGTCTGAGGTACCTGACTACCTAGACCACATCAAAAAGCCCATGGACTTTTTCACCA
TGAAGCAGAACTTGGAGGCTTACCGCTACCTGAATTTTGATGATTTTGAGGAGGACTTCAACCTCATCGT
CAGCAACTGCCTCAAGTATAACGCCAAGGACACCATCTTCTACCGGGCAGCAGTGCGGCTTCGTGAGCAG
GGTGGTGCTGTGCTCCGCCAGGCCCGGCGCCAGGCAGAAAAAATGGGCATTGACTTTGAGACGGGCATGC
ATATCGTTTAAACGAATTCGGGCTCGGTACCCGGGGATCCTCTAGAGTCGACCTGCAGGCATGCAAGCTG
ATCCGGCTGCTAACAAAGCCCGAAAGGAAGCTGAGTTGGCTGCTGCCACCGCTGAGCAATAACTAGCATA
ACCCCTTGGGGCGGCCGCTTCGAGCAGACATGATAAGATACATTGATGAGTTTGGACAAACCACAACTAG
AATGCAGTGAAAAAAATGCTTTATTTGTGAAATTTGTGATGCTATTGCTTTATTTGTAACCATTATAAGC
TGCAATAAACAAGTTAACAACAACAATTGCATTCATTTTATGTTTCAGGTTCAGGGGGAGATGTGGGAGG
TTTTTTTAAGCAAGTAAAACCTCTACAAATGTGGTAAAATCGAATTTTAACAAAATATTAACGCTTACAA
TTTCCTGATGCGGTATTTTCTCCTTACGCATCTGTGCGGTATTTCACACCGCATACGCGGATCTGCGCAG
CACCATGGCCTGAAATAACCTCTGAAAGAGGAACTTGGTTAGGTACCTTCTGAGGCGGAAAGAACCAGCT
GTGGAATGTGTGTCAGTTAGGGTGTGGAAAGTCCCCAGGCTCCCCAGCAGGCAGAAGTATGCAAAGCATG
CATCTCAATTAGTCAGCAACCAGGTGTGGAAAGTCCCCAGGCTCCCCAGCAGGCAGAAGTATGCAAAGCA
TGCATCTCAATTAGTCAGCAACCATAGTCCCGCCCCTAACTCCGCCCATCCCGCCCCTAACTCCGCCCAG
TTCCGCCCATTCTCCGCCCCATGGCTGACTAATTTTTTTTATTTATGCAGAGGCCGAGGCCGCCTCGGCC
TCTGAGCTATTCCAGAAGTAGTGAGGAGGCTTTTTTGGAGGCCTAGGCTTTTGCAAAAAGCTTAATTAAC
TGTTGACAATTAATCATCGGCATAGTATATCGGCATAGTATAATACGACAAGGTGAGGAACTAAACCCAG
GAGGCAGATCATGATTGAACAAGATGGATTGCACGCAGGTTCTCCGGCCGCTTGGGTGGAGAGGCTATTC
GGCTATGACTGGGCACAACAGACAATCGGCTGCTCTGATGCCGCCGTGTTCCGGCTGTCAGCGCAGGGGC
GCCCGGTTCTTTTTGTCAAGACCGACCTGTCCGGTGCCCTGAATGAACTGCAGGACGAGGCAGCGCGGCT
ATCGTGGCTGGCCACGACGGGCGTTCCTTGCGCAGCTGTGCTCGACGTTGTCACTGAAGCGGGAAGGGAC
TGGCTGCTATTGGGCGAAGTGCCGGGGCAGGATCTCCTGTCATCTCACCTTGCTCCTGCCGAGAAAGTAT
CCATCATGGCTGATGCAATGCGGCGGCTGCATACGCTTGATCCGGCTACCTGCCCATTCGACCACCAAGC
GAAACATCGCATCGAGCGAGCACGTACTCGGATGGAAGCCGGTCTTGTCGATCAGGATGATCTGGACGAA
GAGCATCAGGGGCTCGCGCCAGCCGAACTGTTCGCCAGGCTCAAGGCGCGCATGCCCGACGGCGAGGATC
TCGTCGTGACCCATGGCGATGCCTGCTTGCCGAATATCATGGTGGAAAATGGCCGCTTTTCTGGATTCAT
CGACTGTGGCCGGCTGGGTGTGGCGGACCGCTATCAGGACATAGCGTTGGCTACCCGTGATATTGCTGAA
GAGCTTGGCGGCGAATGGGCTGACCGCTTCCTCGTGCTTTACGGTATCGCCGCTCCCGATTCGCAGCGCA
TCGCCTTCTATCGCCTTCTTGACGAGTTCTTCTGAGCGGGACTCTGGGGTTCGAAATGACCGACCAAGCG
ACGCCCAACCTGCCATCACGATGGCCGCAATAAAATATCTTTATTTTCATTACATCTGTGTGTTGGTTTT
TTGTGTGAATCGATAGCGATAAGGATCCTCTTTGCGCTTGCGTTTTCCCTTGTCCAGATAGCCCAGTAGC
TGACATTCATCCGGGGTCAGCACCGTTTCTGCGGACTGGCTTTCTACCCGGTATCAGCTCACTCAAAGGC
GGTAATACGGTTATCCACAGAATCAGGGGATAACGCAGGAAAGAACATGTGAGCAAAAGGCCAGCAAAAG
GCCAGGAACCGTAAAAAGGCCGCGTTGCTGGCGTTTTTCCATAGGCTCCGCCCCCCTGACGAGCATCACA
AAAATCGACGCTCAAGTCAGAGGTGGCGAAACCCGACAGGACTATAAAGATACCAGGCGTTTCCCCCTGG
AAGCTCCCTCGTGCGCTCTCCTGTTCCGACCCTGCCGCTTACCGGATACCTGTCCGCCTTTCTCCCTTCG
GGAAGCGTGGCGCTTTCTCATAGCTCACGCTGTAGGTATCTCAGTTCGGTGTAGGTCGTTCGCTCCAAGC
TGGGCTGTGTGCACGAACCCCCCGTTCAGCCCGACCGCTGCGCCTTATCCGGTAACTATCGTCTTGAGTC
CAACCCGGTAAGACACGACTTATCGCCACTGGCAGCAGCCACTGGTAACAGGATTAGCAGAGCGAGGTAT
GTAGGCGGTGCTACAGAGTTCTTGAAGTGGTGGCCTAACTACGGCTACACTAGAAGGACAGTATTTGGTA
TCTGCGCTCTGCTGAAGCCAGTTACCTTCGGAAAAAGAGTTGGTAGCTCTTGATCCGGCAAACAAACCAC
CGCTGGTAGCGGTGGTTTTTTTGTTTGCAAGCAGCAGATTACGCGCAGAAAAAAAGGATTTCAAGAAGAT
CCTTTGATCTTTTCTACGGGGTCTGACGCTCAGTGGAACGAAAACTCACGTTAAGGGATTTTGGTCATGA
GATTATCAAAAAGGATCTTCACCTAGATCCTTTTATAGTCCGGAAATACAGGAACGCACGCTGGATGGCC
CTTCGCTGGGATGGTGAAACCATGAAAAATGGCAGCTTCAGTGGATTAA
